>Addgene plasmid #43241 | II-ACCG | depositor partial sequence | sequence record 58506 | II-ACCG sequence 426 bps
CGTCTCGCTTAACCCCAGAGCAGGTCGTGGCAATCGCCTCCAACATTGGCGGGAAACAGGCACTCGAGAC
TGTCCAGCGCCTGCTTCCCGTGCTGTGCCAAGCGCACGGACTCACCCCAGAGCAGGTCGTGGCGATCGCA
AGCCACGACGGAGGAAAGCAAGCCTTGGAAACAGTACAGAGGCTGTTGCCTGTGCTGTGCCAAGCGCACG
GCCTCACCCCAGAGCAGGTCGTGGCGATCGCAAGCCACGACGGAGGAAAGCAAGCCTTGGAAACAGTACA
GAGGCTGTTGCCTGTGCTGTGCCAAGCGCACGGATTAACCCCAGAGCAGGTCGTGGCAATCGCGAGCAAT
AACGGCGGAAAACAGGCTTTGGAAACGGTGCAGAGGCTCCTTCCAGTGCTGTGCCAAGCGCACGGGCTCA
GAGACG
