>Addgene plasmid #43241 | II-ACCG | addgene partial sequence | sequence record 61915 | M13-F20 5'-TGTAAAACGACGGCCAGT-3'
AGGCGAATTGGGCCCTCTAGATGCATGCTCGAGCGGCCGCCAGTGTGATGGATATCTGCAGAATTCGCCC
TTAGTATCTTTCCTGTGCCCACGTCTCTGAGCCCGTGCGCTTGGCACAGCACTGGAAGGAGCCTCTGCAC
CGTTTCCAAAGCCTGTTTTCCGCCGTTATTGCTCGCGATTGCCACGACCTGCTCTGGGGTTAATCCGTGC
GCTTGGCACAGCACAGGCAACAGCCTCTGTACTGTTTCCAAGGCTTGCTTTCCTCCGTCGTGGCTTGCGA
TCGCCACGACCTGCTCTGGGGTGAGGCCGTGCGCTTGGCACAGCACAGGCAACAGCCTCTGTACTGTTTC
CAAGGCTTGCTTTCCTCCGTCGTGGCTTGCGATCGCCACGACCTGCTCTGGGGTGAGTCCGTGCGCTTGG
CACAGCACGGGAAGCAGGCGCTGGACAGTCTCGAGTGCCTGTTTCCCGCCAATGTTGGAGGCGATTGCCA
CGACCTGCTCTGGGGTTAAGCGAGACGCGCTAGGACGGCATCTATATAAGGGCGAATTCCAGCACACTGG
CGGCCGTTACTAGTGGATCCGAGCTCGGTACCAAGCTTGGCGTAATCATGGTCATAGCTGTTTCCTGTGT
GAAATTGTTATCCGCTCACAATTCCACACAACATACGAGCCGGAAGCATAAAGTGTAAAGCCTGGGGTGC
CTAATGAGTGAGCTAACTCACATTAATTGCGTTGCGCTCACTGCCCGCTTTCCAGTCGGGAAACCTGTCG
TGCCAGCTGCATTAATGAATCGGCCAACGCGCGGGGAGAAGCGGTTTGCGTATTGGGCGCTCTTCCGCTT
CCTCGCTCACTGACTCGCTGCGCTCGGTCGTTCGGCTGCGGCGAGCGGTATCAGCTCACTCAAAGGCGGT
AATACGGTTATCCACAGAATCAGGGGATAACGCAGGAAAGAACATGTGAGCAAAANGCCAGCAAAAGGCC
AGGAACCGTAAAAAGGCCGCGTTGCTGGCGTTTTTTCCATAGGCTCGCCC
