[The description below was written by a language model from this plasmid's Addgene catalogue record.]
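Description:
II-ACCG is a bacterial cloning plasmid built on the commercial pCRII-TOPO backbone (about 4 kb without insert), carrying a 426 bp synthetic insert introduced by TOPO cloning. It is maintained as a high-copy plasmid in E. coli and is selectable with both ampicillin and kanamycin, consistent with the dual resistance markers of this backbone. The insert lies between the T7 and M13-reverse priming sites, which are the recorded sequencing primers for checking it. No feature table accompanies the record, so the origin of replication and other backbone elements are not itemised here.

The record does not describe the insert beyond its name, synthetic origin and size. The associated publication concerns a TALEN genome-editing system for generating human stem cell-based disease models, and in that context the name suggests a module from a TALE repeat assembly library: "ACCG" plausibly denotes a four-base target specificity encoded by a pre-assembled block of four TALE repeats, a reading consistent with the insert length, and "II" plausibly denotes the position of that block within the ordered assembly. This interpretation is an inference from the name and publication title, not something stated in the catalogue fields. The plasmid has no recorded mammalian promoter, nuclease domain or reporter, so it appears to act as a storage and source vector for a building block to be combined with other modules into a full-length TALEN expression construct, not as a functional genome-editing vector in itself.
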