Addgene plasmid #43241: II-ACCG
Depositing lab: Chad Cowan & Kiran Musunuru. Depositing organization: Harvard University. Publication: A TALEN Genome-Editing System for Generating Human Stem Cell-Based Disease Models. Ding Q, Lee YK, Schaefer EA, Peters DT, Veres A, Kim K, Kuperwasser N, Motola DL, Meissner TB, Hendriks WT, Trevisan M, Gupta RM, Moisan A, Banks E, Friesen M, Schinzel RT, Xia F, Tang A, Xia Y, Figueroa E, Wann A, Ahfeldt T, Daheron L, Zhang F, Rubin LL, Peng LF, Chung RT, Musunuru K, Cowan CA. Cell Stem Cell. 2012 Dec 12. pii: S1934-5909(12)00645-5. doi: 10.1016/j.stem.2012.11.011. PubMed 23246482.
Backbone
  Vector backbone: pCRII-TOPO
  Backbone manufacturer: Invitrogen
  Backbone size w/o insert (bp): 3973
  Vector type: Bacterial Cloning
Growth in bacteria
  Bacterial resistance: Ampicillin and Kanamycin, 100 & 50 μg/mL
  Growth temperature: 37°C
  Growth strain: Top10
  Copy number: High Copy
Gene/Insert
  Gene/Insert name: II-ACCG
  Species: Synthetic
  Insert size (bp): 426
  Cloning method: TOPO Cloning
  Sequencing primers: 5′ T7; 3′ M13-rev
Terms and licenses: Academic/Nonprofit Terms; Industry Terms: Not Available to Industry
How to cite: II-ACCG was a gift from Chad Cowan & Kiran Musunuru (Addgene plasmid # 43241 ; http://n2t.net/addgene:43241 ; RRID:Addgene_43241)
